>Addgene plasmid #192685 | lentiCRISPRv2_ZsG gRNA_1 | addgene full sequence | sequence record 379591 | Addgene NGS Result
TGATGCGGTTTTGGCAGTACATCAATGGGCGTGGATAGCGGTTTGACTCACGGGGATTTCCAAGTCTCCA
CCCCATTGACGTCAATGGGAGTTTGTTTTGGCACCAAAATCAACGGGACTTTCCAAAATGTCGTAACAAC
TCCGCCCCATTGACGCAAATGGGCGGTAGGCGTGTACGGTGGGAGGTCTATATAAGCAGCGCGTTTTGCC
TGTACTGGGTCTCTCTGGTTAGACCAGATCTGAGCCTGGGAGCTCTCTGGCTAACTAGGGAACCCACTGC
TTAAGCCTCAATAAAGCTTGCCTTGAGTGCTTCAAGTAGTGTGTGCCCGTCTGTTGTGTGACTCTGGTAA
CTAGAGATCCCTCAGACCCTTTTAGTCAGTGTGGAAAATCTCTAGCAGTGGCGCCCGAACAGGGACTTGA
AAGCGAAAGGGAAACCAGAGGAGCTCTCTCGACGCAGGACTCGGCTTGCTGAAGCGCGCACGGCAAGAGG
CGAGGGGCGGCGACTGGTGAGTACGCCAAAAATTTTGACTAGCGGAGGCTAGAAGGAGAGAGATGGGTGC
GAGAGCGTCAGTATTAAGCGGGGGAGAATTAGATCGCGATGGGAAAAAATTCGGTTAAGGCCAGGGGGAA
AGAAAAAATATAAATTAAAACATATAGTATGGGCAAGCAGGGAGCTAGAACGATTCGCAGTTAATCCTGG
CCTGTTAGAAACATCAGAAGGCTGTAGACAAATACTGGGACAGCTACAACCATCCCTTCAGACAGGATCA
GAAGAACTTAGATCATTATATAATACAGTAGCAACCCTCTATTGTGTGCATCAAAGGATAGAGATAAAAG
ACACCAAGGAAGCTTTAGACAAGATAGAGGAAGAGCAAAACAAAAGTAAGACCACCGCACAGCAAGCGGC
CGCTGATCTTCAGACCTGGAGGAGGAGATATGAGGGACAATTGGAGAAGTGAATTATATAAATATAAAGT
AGTAAAAATTGAACCATTAGGAGTAGCACCCACCAAGGCAAAGAGAAGAGTGGTGCAGAGAGAAAAAAGA
GCAGTGGGAATAGGAGCTTTGTTCCTTGGGTTCTTGGGAGCAGCAGGAAGCACTATGGGCGCAGCGTCAA
TGACGCTGACGGTACAGGCCAGACAATTATTGTCTGGTATAGTGCAGCAGCAGAACAATTTGCTGAGGGC
TATTGAGGCGCAACAGCATCTGTTGCAACTCACAGTCTGGGGCATCAAGCAGCTCCAGGCAAGAATCCTG
GCTGTGGAAAGATACCTAAAGGATCAACAGCTCCTGGGGATTTGGGGTTGCTCTGGAAAACTCATTTGCA
CCACTGCTGTGCCTTGGAATGCTAGTTGGAGTAATAAATCTCTGGAACAGATTTGGAATCACACGACCTG
GATGGAGTGGGACAGAGAAATTAACAATTACACAAGCTTAATACACTCCTTAATTGAAGAATCGCAAAAC
CAGCAAGAAAAGAATGAACAAGAATTATTGGAATTAGATAAATGGGCAAGTTTGTGGAATTGGTTTAACA
TAACAAATTGGCTGTGGTATATAAAATTATTCATAATGATAGTAGGAGGCTTGGTAGGTTTAAGAATAGT
TTTTGCTGTACTTTCTATAGTGAATAGAGTTAGGCAGGGATATTCACCATTATCGTTTCAGACCCACCTC
CCAACCCCGAGGGGACCCGACAGGCCCGAAGGAATAGAAGAAGAAGGTGGAGAGAGAGACAGAGACAGAT
CCATTCGATTAGTGAACGGATCGGCACTGCGTGCGCCAATTCTGCAGACAAATGGCAGTATTCATCCACA
ATTTTAAAAGAAAAGGGGGGATTGGGGGGTACAGTGCAGGGGAAAGAATAGTAGACATAATAGCAACAGA
CATACAAACTAAAGAATTACAAAAACAAATTACAAAAATTCAAAATTTTCGGGTTTATTACAGGGACAGC
AGAGATCCAGTTTGGTTAATTAAGGTACCGAGGGCCTATTTCCCATGATTCCTTCATATTTGCATATACG
ATACAAGGCTGTTAGAGAGATAATTAGAATTAATTTGACTGTAAACACAAAGATATTAGTACAAAATACG
TGACGTAGAAAGTAATAATTTCTTGGGTAGTTTGCAGTTTTAAAATTATGTTTTAAAATGGACTATCATA
TGCTTACCGTAACTTGAAAGTATTTCGATTTCTTGGCTTTATATATCTTGTGGAAAGGACGAAACACCGA
GTAGTCGACGATGTCCTGGGTTTTAGAGCTAGAAATAGCAAGTTAAAATAAGGCTAGTCCGTTATCAACT
TGAAAAAGTGGCACCGAGTCGGTGCTTTTTTGAATTCGCTAGCTAGGTCTTGAAAGGAGTGGGAATTGGC
TCCGGTGCCCGTCAGTGGGCAGAGCGCACATCGCCCACAGTCCCCGAGAAGTTGGGGGGAGGGGTCGGCA
ATTGATCCGGTGCCTAGAGAAGGTGGCGCGGGGTAAACTGGGAAAGTGATGTCGTGTACTGGCTCCGCCT
TTTTCCCGAGGGTGGGGGAGAACCGTATATAAGTGCAGTAGTCGCCGTGAACGTTCTTTTTCGCAACGGG
TTTGCCGCCAGAACACAGGACCGGTTCTAGAGCGCTGCCACCATGGACAAGAAGTACAGCATCGGCCTGG
ACATCGGCACCAACTCTGTGGGCTGGGCCGTGATCACCGACGAGTACAAGGTGCCCAGCAAGAAATTCAA
GGTGCTGGGCAACACCGACCGGCACAGCATCAAGAAGAACCTGATCGGAGCCCTGCTGTTCGACAGCGGC
GAAACAGCCGAGGCCACCCGGCTGAAGAGAACCGCCAGAAGAAGATACACCAGACGGAAGAACCGGATCT
GCTATCTGCAAGAGATCTTCAGCAACGAGATGGCCAAGGTGGACGACAGCTTCTTCCACAGACTGGAAGA
GTCCTTCCTGGTGGAAGAGGATAAGAAGCACGAGCGGCACCCCATCTTCGGCAACATCGTGGACGAGGTG
GCCTACCACGAGAAGTACCCCACCATCTACCACCTGAGAAAGAAACTGGTGGACAGCACCGACAAGGCCG
ACCTGCGGCTGATCTATCTGGCCCTGGCCCACATGATCAAGTTCCGGGGCCACTTCCTGATCGAGGGCGA
CCTGAACCCCGACAACAGCGACGTGGACAAGCTGTTCATCCAGCTGGTGCAGACCTACAACCAGCTGTTC
GAGGAAAACCCCATCAACGCCAGCGGCGTGGACGCCAAGGCCATCCTGTCTGCCAGACTGAGCAAGAGCA
GACGGCTGGAAAATCTGATCGCCCAGCTGCCCGGCGAGAAGAAGAATGGCCTGTTCGGAAACCTGATTGC
CCTGAGCCTGGGCCTGACCCCCAACTTCAAGAGCAACTTCGACCTGGCCGAGGATGCCAAACTGCAGCTG
AGCAAGGACACCTACGACGACGACCTGGACAACCTGCTGGCCCAGATCGGCGACCAGTACGCCGACCTGT
TTCTGGCCGCCAAGAACCTGTCCGACGCCATCCTGCTGAGCGACATCCTGAGAGTGAACACCGAGATCAC
CAAGGCCCCCCTGAGCGCCTCTATGATCAAGAGATACGACGAGCACCACCAGGACCTGACCCTGCTGAAA
GCTCTCGTGCGGCAGCAGCTGCCTGAGAAGTACAAAGAGATTTTCTTCGACCAGAGCAAGAACGGCTACG
CCGGCTACATTGACGGCGGAGCCAGCCAGGAAGAGTTCTACAAGTTCATCAAGCCCATCCTGGAAAAGAT
GGACGGCACCGAGGAACTGCTCGTGAAGCTGAACAGAGAGGACCTGCTGCGGAAGCAGCGGACCTTCGAC
AACGGCAGCATCCCCCACCAGATCCACCTGGGAGAGCTGCACGCCATTCTGCGGCGGCAGGAAGATTTTT
ACCCATTCCTGAAGGACAACCGGGAAAAGATCGAGAAGATCCTGACCTTCCGCATCCCCTACTACGTGGG
CCCTCTGGCCAGGGGAAACAGCAGATTCGCCTGGATGACCAGAAAGAGCGAGGAAACCATCACCCCCTGG
AACTTCGAGGAAGTGGTGGACAAGGGCGCTTCCGCCCAGAGCTTCATCGAGCGGATGACCAACTTCGATA
AGAACCTGCCCAACGAGAAGGTGCTGCCCAAGCACAGCCTGCTGTACGAGTACTTCACCGTGTATAACGA
GCTGACCAAAGTGAAATACGTGACCGAGGGAATGAGAAAGCCCGCCTTCCTGAGCGGCGAGCAGAAAAAG
GCCATCGTGGACCTGCTGTTCAAGACCAACCGGAAAGTGACCGTGAAGCAGCTGAAAGAGGACTACTTCA
AGAAAATCGAGTGCTTCGACTCCGTGGAAATCTCCGGCGTGGAAGATCGGTTCAACGCCTCCCTGGGCAC
ATACCACGATCTGCTGAAAATTATCAAGGACAAGGACTTCCTGGACAATGAGGAAAACGAGGACATTCTG
GAAGATATCGTGCTGACCCTGACACTGTTTGAGGACAGAGAGATGATCGAGGAACGGCTGAAAACCTATG
CCCACCTGTTCGACGACAAAGTGATGAAGCAGCTGAAGCGGCGGAGATACACCGGCTGGGGCAGGCTGAG
CCGGAAGCTGATCAACGGCATCCGGGACAAGCAGTCCGGCAAGACAATCCTGGATTTCCTGAAGTCCGAC
GGCTTCGCCAACAGAAACTTCATGCAGCTGATCCACGACGACAGCCTGACCTTTAAAGAGGACATCCAGA
AAGCCCAGGTGTCCGGCCAGGGCGATAGCCTGCACGAGCACATTGCCAATCTGGCCGGCAGCCCCGCCAT
TAAGAAGGGCATCCTGCAGACAGTGAAGGTGGTGGACGAGCTCGTGAAAGTGATGGGCCGGCACAAGCCC
GAGAACATCGTGATCGAAATGGCCAGAGAGAACCAGACCACCCAGAAGGGACAGAAGAACAGCCGCGAGA
GAATGAAGCGGATCGAAGAGGGCATCAAAGAGCTGGGCAGCCAGATCCTGAAAGAACACCCCGTGGAAAA
CACCCAGCTGCAGAACGAGAAGCTGTACCTGTACTACCTGCAGAATGGGCGGGATATGTACGTGGACCAG
GAACTGGACATCAACCGGCTGTCCGACTACGATGTGGACCATATCGTGCCTCAGAGCTTTCTGAAGGACG
ACTCCATCGACAACAAGGTGCTGACCAGAAGCGACAAGAACCGGGGCAAGAGCGACAACGTGCCCTCCGA
AGAGGTCGTGAAGAAGATGAAGAACTACTGGCGGCAGCTGCTGAACGCCAAGCTGATTACCCAGAGAAAG
TTCGACAATCTGACCAAGGCCGAGAGAGGCGGCCTGAGCGAACTGGATAAGGCCGGCTTCATCAAGAGAC
AGCTGGTGGAAACCCGGCAGATCACAAAGCACGTGGCACAGATCCTGGACTCCCGGATGAACACTAAGTA
CGACGAGAATGACAAGCTGATCCGGGAAGTGAAAGTGATCACCCTGAAGTCCAAGCTGGTGTCCGATTTC
CGGAAGGATTTCCAGTTTTACAAAGTGCGCGAGATCAACAACTACCACCACGCCCACGACGCCTACCTGA
ACGCCGTCGTGGGAACCGCCCTGATCAAAAAGTACCCTAAGCTGGAAAGCGAGTTCGTGTACGGCGACTA
CAAGGTGTACGACGTGCGGAAGATGATCGCCAAGAGCGAGCAGGAAATCGGCAAGGCTACCGCCAAGTAC
TTCTTCTACAGCAACATCATGAACTTTTTCAAGACCGAGATTACCCTGGCCAACGGCGAGATCCGGAAGC
GGCCTCTGATCGAGACAAACGGCGAAACCGGGGAGATCGTGTGGGATAAGGGCCGGGATTTTGCCACCGT
GCGGAAAGTGCTGAGCATGCCCCAAGTGAATATCGTGAAAAAGACCGAGGTGCAGACAGGCGGCTTCAGC
AAAGAGTCTATCCTGCCCAAGAGGAACAGCGATAAGCTGATCGCCAGAAAGAAGGACTGGGACCCTAAGA
AGTACGGCGGCTTCGACAGCCCCACCGTGGCCTATTCTGTGCTGGTGGTGGCCAAAGTGGAAAAGGGCAA
GTCCAAGAAACTGAAGAGTGTGAAAGAGCTGCTGGGGATCACCATCATGGAAAGAAGCAGCTTCGAGAAG
AATCCCATCGACTTTCTGGAAGCCAAGGGCTACAAAGAAGTGAAAAAGGACCTGATCATCAAGCTGCCTA
AGTACTCCCTGTTCGAGCTGGAAAACGGCCGGAAGAGAATGCTGGCCTCTGCCGGCGAACTGCAGAAGGG
AAACGAACTGGCCCTGCCCTCCAAATATGTGAACTTCCTGTACCTGGCCAGCCACTATGAGAAGCTGAAG
GGCTCCCCCGAGGATAATGAGCAGAAACAGCTGTTTGTGGAACAGCACAAGCACTACCTGGACGAGATCA
TCGAGCAGATCAGCGAGTTCTCCAAGAGAGTGATCCTGGCCGACGCTAATCTGGACAAAGTGCTGTCCGC
CTACAACAAGCACCGGGATAAGCCCATCAGAGAGCAGGCCGAGAATATCATCCACCTGTTTACCCTGACC
AATCTGGGAGCCCCTGCCGCCTTCAAGTACTTTGACACCACCATCGACCGGAAGAGGTACACCAGCACCA
AAGAGGTGCTGGACGCCACCCTGATCCACCAGAGCATCACCGGCCTGTACGAGACACGGATCGACCTGTC
TCAGCTGGGAGGCGACAAGCGACCTGCCGCCACAAAGAAGGCTGGACAGGCTAAGAAGAAGAAAGATTAC
AAAGACGATGACGATAAGGGATCCGGCGCAACAAACTTCTCTCTGCTGAAACAAGCCGGAGATGTCGAAG
AGAATCCTGGACCGACCGAGTACAAGCCCACGGTGCGCCTCGCCACCCGCGACGACGTCCCCAGGGCCGT
ACGCACCCTCGCCGCCGCGTTCGCCGACTACCCCGCCACGCGCCACACCGTCGATCCGGACCGCCACATC
GAGCGGGTCACCGAGCTGCAAGAACTCTTCCTCACGCGCGTCGGGCTCGACATCGGCAAGGTGTGGGTCG
CGGACGACGGCGCCGCGGTGGCGGTCTGGACCACGCCGGAGAGCGTCGAAGCGGGGGCGGTGTTCGCCGA
GATCGGCCCGCGCATGGCCGAGTTGAGCGGTTCCCGGCTGGCCGCGCAGCAACAGATGGAAGGCCTCCTG
GCGCCGCACCGGCCCAAGGAGCCCGCGTGGTTCCTGGCCACCGTCGGAGTCTCGCCCGACCACCAGGGCA
AGGGTCTGGGCAGCGCCGTCGTGCTCCCCGGAGTGGAGGCGGCCGAGCGCGCCGGGGTGCCCGCCTTCCT
GGAGACCTCCGCGCCCCGCAACCTCCCCTTCTACGAGCGGCTCGGCTTCACCGTCACCGCCGACGTCGAG
GTGCCCGAAGGACCGCGCACCTGGTGCATGACCCGCAAGCCCGGTGCCTGAACGCGTTAAGTCGACAATC
AACCTCTGGATTACAAAATTTGTGAAAGATTGACTGGTATTCTTAACTATGTTGCTCCTTTTACGCTATG
TGGATACGCTGCTTTAATGCCTTTGTATCATGCTATTGCTTCCCGTATGGCTTTCATTTTCTCCTCCTTG
TATAAATCCTGGTTGCTGTCTCTTTATGAGGAGTTGTGGCCCGTTGTCAGGCAACGTGGCGTGGTGTGCA
CTGTGTTTGCTGACGCAACCCCCACTGGTTGGGGCATTGCCACCACCTGTCAGCTCCTTTCCGGGACTTT
CGCTTTCCCCCTCCCTATTGCCACGGCGGAACTCATCGCCGCCTGCCTTGCCCGCTGCTGGACAGGGGCT
CGGCTGTTGGGCACTGACAATTCCGTGGTGTTGTCGGGGAAATCATCGTCCTTTCCTTGGCTGCTCGCCT
GTGTTGCCACCTGGATTCTGCGCGGGACGTCCTTCTGCTACGTCCCTTCGGCCCTCAATCCAGCGGACCT
TCCTTCCCGCGGCCTGCTGCCGGCTCTGCGGCCTCTTCCGCGTCTTCGCCTTCGCCCTCAGACGAGTCGG
ATCTCCCTTTGGGCCGCCTCCCCGCGTCGACTTTAAGACCAATGACTTACAAGGCAGCTGTAGATCTTAG
CCACTTTTTAAAAGAAAAGGGGGGACTGGAAGGGCTAATTCACTCCCAACGAAGACAAGATCTGCTTTTT
GCTTGTACTGGGTCTCTCTGGTTAGACCAGATCTGAGCCTGGGAGCTCTCTGGCTAACTAGGGAACCCAC
TGCTTAAGCCTCAATAAAGCTTGCCTTGAGTGCTTCAAGTAGTGTGTGCCCGTCTGTTGTGTGACTCTGG
TAACTAGAGATCCCTCAGACCCTTTTAGTCAGTGTGGAAAATCTCTAGCAGGGCCCGTTTAAACCCGCTG
ATCAGCCTCGACTGTGCCTTCTAGTTGCCAGCCATCTGTTGTTTGCCCCTCCCCCGTGCCTTCCTTGACC
CTGGAAGGTGCCACTCCCACTGTCCTTTCCTAATAAAATGAGGAAATTGCATCGCATTGTCTGAGTAGGT
GTCATTCTATTCTGGGGGGTGGGGTGGGGCAGGACAGCAAGGGGGAGGATTGGGAAGACAATAGCAGGCA
TGCTGGGGATGCGGTGGGCTCTATGGCTTCTGAGGCGGAAAGAACCAGCTGGGGCTCTAGGGGGTATCCC
C
[124 nt withheld, positions 8682-8805]
C
[91 nt withheld, positions 8807-8897]
A
[49 nt withheld, positions 8899-8947]
CCTTTGACGTTGGAGTCCACGTTCTTT
[37 nt withheld, positions 8975-9011]
ACCCTATCTCGGTCTATTCTTTTGATTTATAAGGGATTTTGCCGATTTCGGCCTATTGGTTAAAAAATGA
GCTGATTTAACAAAAATTTAACGCGAATTAATTCTGTGGAATGTGTGTCAGTTAGGGTGTGGAAAGTCCC
CAGGCTCCCCAGCAGGCAGAAGTATGCAAAGCATGCATCTCAATTAGTCAGCAACCAGGTGTGGAAAGTC
CCCAGGCTCCCCAGCAGGCAGAAGTATGCAAAGCATGCATCTCAATTAGTCAGCAACCATAGTCCCGCCC
CTAACTCCGCCCATCCCGCCCCTAACTCCGCCCAGTTCCGCCCATTCTCCGCCCCATGGCTGACTAATTT
TTTTTATTTATGCAGAGGCCGAGGCCGCCTCTGCCTCTGAGCTATTCCAGAAGTAGTGAGGAGGCTTTTT
TGGAGGCCTAGGCTTTTGCAAAAAGCTCCCGGGAGCTTGTATATCCATTTTCGGATCTGATCAGCACGTG
TTGACAATTAATCATCGGCATAGTATATCGGCATAGTATAATACGACAAGGTGAGGAACTAAACCATGGC
CAAGTTGACCAGTGCCGTTCCGGTGCTCACCGCGCGCGACGTCGCCGGAGCGGTCGAGTTCTGGACCGAC
CGGCTCGGGTTCTCCCGGGACTTCGTGGAGGACGACTTCGCCGGTGTGGTCCGGGACGACGTGACCCTGT
TCATCAGCGCGGTCCAGGACCAGGTGGTGCCGGACAACACCCTGGCCTGGGTGTGGGTGCGCGGCCTGGA
CGAGCTGTACGCCGAGTGGTCGGAGGTCGTGTCCACGAACTTCCGGGACGCCTCCGGGCCGGCCATGACC
GAGATCGGCGAGCAGCCGTGGGGGCGGGAGTTCGCCCTGCGCGACCCGGCCGGCAACTGCGTGCACTTCG
TGGCCGAGGAGCAGGACTGACACGTGCTACGAGATTTCGATTCCACCGCCGCCTTCTATGAAAGGTTGGG
CTTCGGAATCGTTTTCCGGGACGCCGGCTGGATGATCCTCCAGCGCGGGGATCTCATGCTGGAGTTCTTC
GCCCACCCCAACTTGTTTATTGCAGCTTATAATGGTTACAAATAAAGCAATAGCATCACAAATTTCACAA
ATAAAGCATTTTTTTCACTGCATTCTAGTTGTGGTTTGTCCAAACTCATCAATGTATCTTATCATGTCTG
TATACCGTCGACCTCTAGCTAGAGCTTGGCGTAATCATGGTCATAGCTGTTTCCTGTGTGAAATTGTTAT
CCGCTCACAATTCCACACAACATACGAGCCGGAAGCATAAAGTGTAAAGCCTGGGGTGCCTAATGAGTGA
GCTAACTCACATTAATTGCGTTGCGCTCACTGCCCGCTTTCCAGTCGGGAAACCTGTCGTGCCAGCTGCA
TTAATGAATCGGCCAACGCGCGGGGAGAGGCGGTTTGCGTATTGGGCGCTCTTCCGCTTCCTCGCTCACT
GACTCGCTGCGCTCGGTCGTTCGGCTGCGGCGAGCGGTATCAGCTCACTCAAAGGCGGTAATACGGTTAT
CCACAGAATCAGGGGATAACGCAGGAAAGAACATGTGAGCAAAAGGCCAGCAAAAGGCCAGGAACCGTAA
AAAGGCCGCGTTGCTGGCGTTTTTCCATAGGCTCCGCCCCCCTGACGAGCATCACAAAAATCGACGCTCA
AGTCAGAGGTGGCGAAACCCGACAGGACTATAAAGATACCAGGCGTTTCCCCCTGGAAGCTCCCTCGTGC
GCTCTCCTGTTCCGACCCTGCCGCTTACCGGATACCTGTCCGCCTTTCTCCCTTCGGGAAGCGTGGCGCT
TTCTCATAGCTCACGCTGTAGGTATCTCAGTTCGGTGTAGGTCGTTCGCTCCAAGCTGGGCTGTGTGCAC
GAACCCCCCGTTCAGCCCGACCGCTGCGCCTTATCCGGTAACTATCGTCTTGAGTCCAACCCGGTAAGAC
ACGACTTATCGCCACTGGCAGCAGCCACTGGTAACAGGATTAGCAGAGCGAGGTATGTAGGCGGTGCTAC
AGAGTTCTTGAAGTGGTGGCCTAACTACGGCTACACTAGAAGAACAGTATTTGGTATCTGCGCTCTGCTG
AAGCCAGTTACCTTCGGAAAAAGAGTTGGTAGCTCTTGATCCGGCAAACAAACCACCGCTGGTAGCGGTG
GTTTTTTTGTTTGCAAGCAGCAGATTACGCGCAGAAAAAAAGGATCTCAAGAAGATCCTTTGATCTTTTC
TACGGGGTCTGACGCTCAGTGGAACGAAAACTCACGTTAAGGGATTTTGGTCATGAGATTATCAAAAAGG
ATCTTCACCTAGATCCTTTTAAATTAAAAATGAAGTTTTAAATCAATCTAAAGTATATATGAGTAAACTT
GGTCTGACAGTTACCAATGCTTAATCAGTGAGGCACCTATCTCAGCGATCTGTCTATTTCGTTCATCCAT
AGTTGCCTGACTCCCCGTCGTGTAGATAACTACGATACGGGAGGGCTTACCATCTGGCCCCAGTGCTGCA
ATGATACCGCGAGACCCACGCTCACCGGCTCCAGATTTATCAGCAATAAACCAGCCAGCCGGAAGGGCCG
AGCGCAGAAGTGGTCCTGCAACTTTATCCGCCTCCATCCAGTCTATTAATTGTTGCCGGGAAGCTAGAGT
AAGTAGTTCGCCAGTTAATAGTTTGCGCAACGTTGTTGCCATTGCTACAGGCATCGTGGTGTCACGCTCG
TCGTTTGGTATGGCTTCATTCAGCTCCGGTTCCCAACGATCAAGGCGAGTTACATGATCCCCCATGTTGT
GCAAAAAAGCGGTTAGCTCCTTCGGTCCTCCGATCGTTGTCAGAAGTAAGTTGGCCGCAGTGTTATCACT
CATGGTTATGGCAGCACTGCATAATTCTCTTACTGTCATGCCATCCGTAAGATGCTTTTCTGTGACTGGT
GAGTACTCAACCAAGTCATTCTGAGAATAGTGTATGCGGCGACCGAGTTGCTCTTGCCCGGCGTCAATAC
GGGATAATACCGCGCCACATAGCAGAACTTTAAAAGTGCTCATCATTGGAAAACGTTCTTCGGGGCGAAA
ACTCTCAAGGATCTTACCGCTGTTGAGATCCAGTTCGATGTAACCCACTCGTGCACCCAACTGATCTTCA
GCATCTTTTACTTTCACCAGCGTTTCTGGGTGAGCAAAAACAGGAAGGCAAAATGCCGCAAAAAAGGGAA
TAAGGGCGACACGGAAATGTTGAATACTCATACTCTTCCTTTTTCAATATTATTGAAGCATTTATCAGGG
TTATTGTCTCATGAGCGGATACATATTTGAATGTATTTAGAAAAATAAACAAATAGGGGTTCCGCGCACA
TTTCCCCGAAAAGTGCCACCTGACGTCGACGGATCGGGAGATCTCCCGATCCCCTATGGTGCACTCTCAG
TACAATCTGCTCTGATGCCGCATAGTTAAGCCAGTATCTGCTCCCTGCTTGTGTGTTGGAGGTCGCTGAG
TAGTGCGCGAGCAAAATTTAAGCTACAACAAGGCAAGGCTTGACCGACAATTGCATGAAGAATCTGCTTA
GGGTTAGGCGTTTTGCGCTGCTTCGCGATGTACGGGCCAGATATACGCGTTGACATTGATTATTGACTAG
TTATTAATAGTAATCAATTACGGGGTCATTAGTTCATAGCCCATATATGGAGTTCCGCGTTACATAACTT
ACGGTAAATGGCCCGCCTGGCTGACCGCCCAACGACCCCCGCCCATTGACGTCAATAATGACGTATGTTC
CCATAGTAACGCCAATAGGGACTTTCCATTGACGTCAATGGGTGGAGTATTTACGGTAAACTGCCCACTT
GGCAGTACATCAAGTGTATCATATGCCAAGTACGCCCCCTATTGACGTCAATGACGGTAAATGGCCCGCC
TGGCATTATGCCCAGTACATGACCTTATGGGACTTTCCTACTTGGCAGTACATCTACGTATTAGTCATCG
CTATTACCATGG
Features (pLannotate 1.2.2; 34 found; start..end, strand, type, name):
    217..397     +  LTR            5' LTR (truncated): truncated 5' long terminal repeat (LTR) from HIV-1
    444..569     +  misc_feature   HIV-1 Ψ: packaging signal of human immunodeficiency virus type 1
    553..916     +  CDS            HIV-1 gag (fragment): gag protein from human immunodeficiency virus 1; gag
   1062..1295    +  misc_feature   RRE: The Rev response element (RRE) of HIV-1 allows for Rev-dependent mRNA export from the nucleus to the cytoplasm.
   1672..1772    +  CDS            Rev (fragment): human immunodeficiency virus 1 (HIV-1) Rev protein; rev; enhances nuclear export of unspliced and incompletely spliced viral mRNAs
   1822..1939    +  misc_feature   cPPT/CTS: central polypurine tract and central termination sequence of HIV-1
   1990..2230    +  promoter       U6 promoter: RNA polymerase III promoter for human U6 snRNA
   2240..2260    -  CDS            ZsGreen1 (fragment): Zoanthus green fluorescent protein mammalian codon-optimized
   2260..2335    +  misc_RNA       gRNA scaffold: guide RNA scaffold for the Streptococcus pyogenes CRISPR/Cas9 system
   2353..2371    +  CDS            small t antigen (fragment): SV40 (simian virus 40) small t antigen
   2397..2608    +  promoter       EF-1α core promoter: core promoter for human elongation factor EF-1α
   2633..6736    +  CDS            Cas9: Cas9 (Csn1) endonuclease from the Streptococcus pyogenes Type II CRISPR/Cas system generates RNA-guided double strand breaks in DNA
   6874..7471    +  CDS            PuroR (fragment): puromycin N-acetyltransferase; pac from Streptomyces; confers resistance to puromycin
   7487..8075    +  misc_feature   WPRE: woodchuck hepatitis virus posttranscriptional regulatory element
   8126..8145    +  misc_feature   cPPT/CTS (fragment): central polypurine tract and central termination sequence of HIV-1
   8147..8380    +  LTR            3' LTR (ΔU3): self-inactivating 3' long terminal repeat (LTR) from HIV-1
   8412..8636    +  polyA_signal   bGH poly(A) signal: bovine growth hormone polyadenylation signal
   8640..8661    +  promoter       SV40 promoter (fragment): SV40 enhancer and early promoter
   8682..9110    +  rep_origin     f1 ori (sequence partly withheld): f1 bacteriophage origin of replication; arrow indicates direction of (+) strand synthesis
   9124..9453    +  promoter       SV40 promoter: SV40 enhancer and early promoter
   9501..9548    +  promoter       EM7 promoter: synthetic bacterial promoter&nbsp
   9567..9941    +  CDS            BleoR: antibiotic-binding protein; Sh ble from Streptoalloteichus hindustanus; confers resistance to bleomycin, phleomycin, and Zeocin™
   9951..10076   +  CDS            ble (fragment): BLE_KLEPN - Experimental evidence at protein level: Swiss-Prot protein existence level 1. Binding protein with a strong affinity to the bleomycin family of antibiotics. Binds to CL990; an antimitotic-antibiotic compound. From Klebsiella pneumoniae.
  10071..10192   +  polyA_signal   SV40 poly(A) signal: SV40 polyadenylation signal
  10263..10285   -  protein_bind   lac operator (fragment): The lac repressor binds to the lac operator to inhibit transcription in E. coli. This inhibition can be relieved by adding lactose or isopropyl-β-D-thiogalactopyranoside (IPTG). lac repressor encoded by lacI
  10289..10319   -  promoter       lac promoter: promoter for the E. coli lac operon
  10334..10355   -  protein_bind   CAP binding site: CAP binding activates transcription in the presence of cAMP. E. coli catabolite activator protein
  10368..10460   -  CDS            lacI (fragment): lac repressor; lacI; The lac repressor binds to the lac operator to inhibit transcription in E. coli. This inhibition can be relieved by adding lactose or isopropyl-β-D-thiogalactopyranoside (IPTG).
  10643..11231   -  rep_origin     ori: high-copy-number ColE1/pMB1/pBR322/pUC origin of replication
  11402..12262   -  CDS            AmpR: β-lactamase; bla; confers resistance to ampicillin, carbenicillin, and related antibiotics
  12263..12367   -  promoter       AmpR promoter: bla
  12426..12478   -  misc_feature   bom (fragment): basis of mobility region from pBR322
  12633..13012   +  enhancer       CMV enhancer: human cytomegalovirus immediate early enhancer
  13013..199     +  promoter       CMV promoter (across the origin): human cytomegalovirus (CMV) immediate early promoter
