[The description below was written by a language model from this plasmid's Addgene catalogue record and pLannotate feature annotations shown in this document.]
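Description:
lentiCRISPRv2_ZsG gRNA_1 is a third-generation-style, self-inactivating HIV-1 lentiviral transfer plasmid built on the LentiCRISPR v2 backbone. It delivers Streptococcus pyogenes Cas9 together with a single guide RNA directed against the ZsGreen1 fluorescent protein coding sequence. In bacteria it is maintained through a high-copy ColE1/pUC-type origin and selected with ampicillin via the β-lactamase gene. An f1 origin is also present. A CMV enhancer/promoter fused to a truncated 5' LTR drives production of the viral genomic RNA in packaging cells. That RNA carries the Ψ packaging signal, a gag fragment, the Rev response element for Rev-dependent nuclear export, and the cPPT/CTS. It ends in a ΔU3 3' LTR, which inactivates LTR promoter activity after integration, and is followed by a bGH polyadenylation signal.

Within the proviral region, a human U6 RNA polymerase III promoter transcribes the guide. The short spacer is annotated as an antisense match to ZsGreen1 and sits directly upstream of the S. pyogenes gRNA scaffold. Downstream, an EF-1α core promoter drives the Cas9 open reading frame, followed by a puromycin N-acetyltransferase sequence that allows puromycin selection of transduced mammalian cells. The feature table does not annotate the element linking Cas9 and PuroR. A WPRE lies after this cassette to enhance transcript expression. Outside the LTRs, the backbone carries an SV40/EM7-driven bleomycin/Zeocin resistance cassette with an SV40 poly(A) signal. The construct is intended for lentiviral expression of Cas9 and the guide to cut ZsGreen1 in cells carrying that reporter, and the "#1" in its name suggests it is one of a set of such guides.
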