Addgene plasmid #192685: lentiCRISPRv2_ZsG gRNA_1
Purpose: Lentiviral expression of Cas9 and ZsGreen1 targeting sgRNA
Depositing lab: Jeffrey Miner. Depositing organization: Washington University in Saint Louis.
Backbone
  Vector backbone: LentiCRISPR v2
  Vector type: Mammalian Expression, Lentiviral, CRISPR
Growth in bacteria
  Bacterial resistance: Ampicillin, 100 μg/mL
  Growth temperature: 37°C
  Growth strain: NEB Stable
  Copy number: High Copy
Gene/Insert
  Gene/Insert name: Cas9, ZsGreen targeting sgRNA #1
  gRNA/shRNA sequence: AGTAGTCGACGATGTCCTGG
  Species: Synthetic
  Promoter: EF1a, U6
  Cloning method: Restriction Enzyme; 5′ cloning site Unknown (unknown if destroyed); 3′ cloning site Unknown (unknown if destroyed)
Terms and licenses: Academic/Nonprofit Terms; Industry Terms: Not Available to Industry
How to cite: lentiCRISPRv2_ZsG gRNA_1 was a gift from Jeffrey Miner (Addgene plasmid # 192685 ; http://n2t.net/addgene:192685 ; RRID:Addgene_192685)
